>Addgene plasmid #178441 | pFUW-TetO-Junb | addgene full sequence | sequence record 352056 | Addgene NGS Result
TAGATCTCGAGTTTACCACTCCCTATCAGTGATAGAGAAAAGTGAAAGTCGAGTTTACCACTCCCTATCA
GTGATAGAGAAAAGTGAAAGTCGAGTTTACCACTCCCTATCAGTGATAGAGAAAAGTGAAAGTCGAGTTT
ACCACTCCCTATCAGTGATAGAGAAAAGTGAAAGTCGAGTTTACCACTCCCTATCAGTGATAGAGAAAAG
TGAAAGTCGAGTTTACCACTCCCTATCAGTGATAGAGAAAAGTGAAAGTCGAGTTTACCACTCCCTATCA
GTGATAGAGAAAAGTGAAAGTCGAGCTCGGTACCCGGGTCGAGGTAGGCGTGTACGGTGGGAGGCCTATA
TAAGCAGAGCTCGTTTAGTGAACCGTCAGATCGCCTGGAGACGCCATCCACGCTGTTTTGACCTCCATAG
AAGACACCGGGACCGATCCAGCCTCCGCGGCCCCGAATTCATGTGCACGAAAATGGAACAGCCTTTCTAT
CACGACGACTCTTACGCAGCGGCGGGATACGGTCGGAGCCCTGGCAGCCTGTCTCTACACGACTACAAAC
TCCTGAAACCCACCTTGGCGCTCAACCTGGCGGATCCCTATCGGGGTCTCAAGGGTCCTGGGGCGCGGGG
TCCAGGCCCGGAGGGCAGTGGGGCAGGCAGCTACTTTTCGGGTCAGGGATCAGACACAGGCGCATCTCTG
AAGCTAGCCTCCACGGAACTGGAGCGCTTGATCGTCCCCAACAGCAACGGCGTGATCACGACGACGCCCA
CGCCTCCGGGACAGTACTTTTACCCCCGTGGGGGTGGCAGCGGTGGAGGTACAGGGGGCGGCGTCACCGA
GGAGCAGGAGGGCTTTGCGGACGGTTTTGTCAAAGCCCTGGACGACCTGCACAAGATGAACCACGTGACG
CCCCCCAACGTGTCCCTGGGCGCCAGCGGGGGTCCCCAGGCTGGCCCAGGGGGCGTCTATGCTGGTCCGG
AGCCGCCTCCCGTCTACACCAACCTCAGCAGTTACTCTCCAGCCTCTGCACCCTCTGGAGGCTCCGGGAC
CGCCGTCGGGACTGGGAGCTCATACCCGACGGCCACCATCAGCTACCTCCCACATGCACCACCCTTTGCG
GGCGGCCACCCGGCACAGCTGGGTTTGAGTCGTGGCGCTTCCGCCTTTAAAGAGGAACCGCAGACCGTAC
CGGAGGCACGCAGCCGCGACGCCACGCCGCCTGTGTCCCCCATCAACATGGAAGACCAGGAGCGCATCAA
AGTGGAGCGAAAGCGGCTGCGGAACAGGCTGGCGGCCACCAAGTGCCGGAAGCGGAAGCTGGAGCGCATC
GCGCGCCTGGAGGACAAGGTGAAGACACTCAAGGCTGAGAACGCGGGGCTGTCGAGTGCTGCCGGTCTCC
TAAGGGAGCAAGTGGCGCAGCTCAAGCAGAAGGTCATGACCCATGTCAGCAACGGCTGCCAGTTGCTGCT
AGGGGTCAAGGGACACGCCTTCTGAGAATTCGATATCAAGCTTATCGATAATCAACCTCTGGATTACAAA
ATTTGTGAAAGATTGACTGGTATTCTTAACTATGTTGCTCCTTTTACGCTATGTGGATACGCTGCTTTAA
TGCCTTTGTATCATGCTATTGCTTCCCGTATGGCTTTCATTTTCTCCTCCTTGTATAAATCCTGGTTGCT
GTCTCTTTATGAGGAGTTGTGGCCCGTTGTCAGGCAACGTGGCGTGGTGTGCACTGTGTTTGCTGACGCA
ACCCCCACTGGTTGGGGCATTGCCACCACCTGTCAGCTCCTTTCCGGGACTTTCGCTTTCCCCCTCCCTA
TTGCCACGGCGGAACTCATCGCCGCCTGCCTTGCCCGCTGCTGGACAGGGGCTCGGCTGTTGGGCACTGA
CAATTCCGTGGTGTTGTCGGGGAAATCATCGTCCTTTCCTTGGCTGCTCGCCTGTGTTGCCACCTGGATT
CTGCGCGGGACGTCCTTCTGCTACGTCCCTTCGGCCCTCAATCCAGCGGACCTTCCTTCCCGCGGCCTGC
TGCCGGCTCTGCGGCCTCTTCCGCGTCTTCGCCTTCGCCCTCAGACGAGTCGGATCTCCCTTTGGGCCGC
CTCCCCGCATCGATACCGTCGACCTCGAGACCTAGAAAAACATGGAGCAATCACAAGTAGCAATACAGCA
GCTACCAATGCTGATTGTGCCTGGCTAGAAGCACAAGAGGAGGAGGAGGTGGGTTTTCCAGTCACACCTC
AGGTACCTTTAAGACCAATGACTTACAAGGCAGCTGTAGATCTTAGCCACTTTTTAAAAGAAAAGGGGGG
ACTGGAAGGGCTAATTCACTCCCAACGAAGACAAGATATCCTTGATCTGTGGATCTACCACACACAAGGC
TACTTCCCTGATTGGCAGAACTACACACCAGGGCCAGGGATCAGATATCCACTGACCTTTGGATGGTGCT
ACAAGCTAGTACCAGTTGAGCAAGAGAAGGTAGAAGAAGCCAATGAAGGAGAGAACACCCGCTTGTTACA
CCCTGTGAGCCTGCATGGGATGGATGACCCGGAGAGAGAAGTATTAGAGTGGAGGTTTGACAGCCGCCTA
GCATTTCATCACATGGCCCGAGAGCTGCATCCGGACTGTACTGGGTCTCTCTGGTTAGACCAGATCTGAG
CCTGGGAGCTCTCTGGCTAACTAGGGAACCCACTGCTTAAGCCTCAATAAAGCTTGCCTTGAGTGCTTCA
AGTAGTGTGTGCCCGTCTGTTGTGTGACTCTGGTAACTAGAGATCCCTCAGACCCTTTTAGTCAGTGTGG
AAAATCTCTAGCAGGGCCCGTTTAAACCCGCTGATCAGCCTCGACTGTGCCTTCTAGTTGCCAGCCATCT
GTTGTTTGCCCCTCCCCCGTGCCTTCCTTGACCCTGGAAGGTGCCACTCCCACTGTCCTTTCCTAATAAA
ATGAGGAAATTGCATCGCATTGTCTGAGTAGGTGTCATTCTATTCTGGGGGGTGGGGTGGGGCAGGACAG
CAAGGGGGAGGATTGGGAAGACAATAGCAGGCATGCTGGGGATGCGGTGGGCTCTATGGCTTCTGAGGCG
GAAAGAACCAGCTGGGGCTCTAGGGGGTATCCCC
[124 nt withheld, positions 3115-3238]
C
[91 nt withheld, positions 3240-3330]
A
[49 nt withheld, positions 3332-3380]
CCTTTGACGTTGGAGTCCACGTTCTTT
[37 nt withheld, positions 3408-3444]
ACCCTATCTCGGTCTATTCTTTTGATTTATAAGGGATTTTGCCGATTTCGGCCTATTGGTTAAAAAATGA
GCTGATTTAACAAAAATTTAACGCGAATTAATTCTGTGGAATGTGTGTCAGTTAGGGTGTGGAAAGTCCC
CAGGCTCCCCAGCAGGCAGAAGTATGCAAAGCATGCATCTCAATTAGTCAGCAACCAGGTGTGGAAAGTC
CCCAGGCTCCCCAGCAGGCAGAAGTATGCAAAGCATGCATCTCAATTAGTCAGCAACCATAGTCCCGCCC
CTAACTCCGCCCATCCCGCCCCTAACTCCGCCCAGTTCCGCCCATTCTCCGCCCCATGGCTGACTAATTT
TTTTTATTTATGCAGAGGCCGAGGCCGCCTCTGCCTCTGAGCTATTCCAGAAGTAGTGAGGAGGCTTTTT
TGGAGGCCTAGGCTTTTGCAAAAAGCTCCCGGGAGCTTGTATATCCATTTTCGGATCTGATCAGCACGTG
TTGACAATTAATCATCGGCATAGTATATCGGCATAGTATAATACGACAAGGTGAGGAACTAAACCATGGC
CAAGTTGACCAGTGCCGTTCCGGTGCTCACCGCGCGCGACGTCGCCGGAGCGGTCGAGTTCTGGACCGAC
CGGCTCGGGTTCTCCCGGGACTTCGTGGAGGACGACTTCGCCGGTGTGGTCCGGGACGACGTGACCCTGT
TCATCAGCGCGGTCCAGGACCAGGTGGTGCCGGACAACACCCTGGCCTGGGTGTGGGTGCGCGGCCTGGA
CGAGCTGTACGCCGAGTGGTCGGAGGTCGTGTCCACGAACTTCCGGGACGCCTCCGGGCCGGCCATGACC
GAGATCGGCGAGCAGCCGTGGGGGCGGGAGTTCGCCCTGCGCGACCCGGCCGGCAACTGCGTGCACTTCG
TGGCCGAGGAGCAGGACTGACACGTGCTACGAGATTTCGATTCCACCGCCGCCTTCTATGAAAGGTTGGG
CTTCGGAATCGTTTTCCGGGACGCCGGCTGGATGATCCTCCAGCGCGGGGATCTCATGCTGGAGTTCTTC
GCCCACCCCAACTTGTTTATTGCAGCTTATAATGGTTACAAATAAAGCAATAGCATCACAAATTTCACAA
ATAAAGCATTTTTTTCACTGCATTCTAGTTGTGGTTTGTCCAAACTCATCAATGTATCTTATCATGTCTG
TATACCGTCGACCTCTAGCTAGAGCTTGGCGTAATCATGGTCATAGCTGTTTCCTGTGTGAAATTGTTAT
CCGCTCACAATTCCACACAACATACGAGCCGGAAGCATAAAGTGTAAAGCCTGGGGTGCCTAATGAGTGA
GCTAACTCACATTAATTGCGTTGCGCTCACTGCCCGCTTTCCAGTCGGGAAACCTGTCGTGCCAGCTGCA
TTAATGAATCGGCCAACGCGCGGGGAGAGGCGGTTTGCGTATTGGGCGCTCTTCCGCTTCCTCGCTCACT
GACTCGCTGCGCTCGGTCGTTCGGCTGCGGCGAGCGGTATCAGCTCACTCAAAGGCGGTAATACGGTTAT
CCACAGAATCAGGGGATAACGCAGGAAAGAACATGTGAGCAAAAGGCCAGCAAAAGGCCAGGAACCGTAA
AAAGGCCGCGTTGCTGGCGTTTTTCCATAGGCTCCGCCCCCCTGACGAGCATCACAAAAATCGACGCTCA
AGTCAGAGGTGGCGAAACCCGACAGGACTATAAAGATACCAGGCGTTTCCCCCTGGAAGCTCCCTCGTGC
GCTCTCCTGTTCCGACCCTGCCGCTTACCGGATACCTGTCCGCCTTTCTCCCTTCGGGAAGCGTGGCGCT
TTCTCATAGCTCACGCTGTAGGTATCTCAGTTCGGTGTAGGTCGTTCGCTCCAAGCTGGGCTGTGTGCAC
GAACCCCCCGTTCAGCCCGACCGCTGCGCCTTATCCGGTAACTATCGTCTTGAGTCCAACCCGGTAAGAC
ACGACTTATCGCCACTGGCAGCAGCCACTGGTAACAGGATTAGCAGAGCGAGGTATGTAGGCGGTGCTAC
AGAGTTCTTGAAGTGGTGGCCTAACTACGGCTACACTAGAAGAACAGTATTTGGTATCTGCGCTCTGCTG
AAGCCAGTTACCTTCGGAAAAAGAGTTGGTAGCTCTTGATCCGGCAAACAAACCACCGCTGGTAGCGGTG
GTTTTTTTGTTTGCAAGCAGCAGATTACGCGCAGAAAAAAAGGATCTCAAGAAGATCCTTTGATCTTTTC
TACGGGGTCTGACGCTCAGTGGAACGAAAACTCACGTTAAGGGATTTTGGTCATGAGATTATCAAAAAGG
ATCTTCACCTAGATCCTTTTAAATTAAAAATGAAGTTTTAAATCAATCTAAAGTATATATGAGTAAACTT
GGTCTGACAGTTACCAATGCTTAATCAGTGAGGCACCTATCTCAGCGATCTGTCTATTTCGTTCATCCAT
AGTTGCCTGACTCCCCGTCGTGTAGATAACTACGATACGGGAGGGCTTACCATCTGGCCCCAGTGCTGCA
ATGATACCGCGAGACCCACGCTCACCGGCTCCAGATTTATCAGCAATAAACCAGCCAGCCGGAAGGGCCG
AGCGCAGAAGTGGTCCTGCAACTTTATCCGCCTCCATCCAGTCTATTAATTGTTGCCGGGAAGCTAGAGT
AAGTAGTTCGCCAGTTAATAGTTTGCGCAACGTTGTTGCCATTGCTACAGGCATCGTGGTGTCACGCTCG
TCGTTTGGTATGGCTTCATTCAGCTCCGGTTCCCAACGATCAAGGCGAGTTACATGATCCCCCATGTTGT
GCAAAAAAGCGGTTAGCTCCTTCGGTCCTCCGATCGTTGTCAGAAGTAAGTTGGCCGCAGTGTTATCACT
CATGGTTATGGCAGCACTGCATAATTCTCTTACTGTCATGCCATCCGTAAGATGCTTTTCTGTGACTGGT
GAGTACTCAACCAAGTCATTCTGAGAATAGTGTATGCGGCGACCGAGTTGCTCTTGCCCGGCGTCAATAC
GGGATAATACCGCGCCACATAGCAGAACTTTAAAAGTGCTCATCATTGGAAAACGTTCTTCGGGGCGAAA
ACTCTCAAGGATCTTACCGCTGTTGAGATCCAGTTCGATGTAACCCACTCGTGCACCCAACTGATCTTCA
GCATCTTTTACTTTCACCAGCGTTTCTGGGTGAGCAAAAACAGGAAGGCAAAATGCCGCAAAAAAGGGAA
TAAGGGCGACACGGAAATGTTGAATACTCATACTCTTCCTTTTTCAATATTATTGAAGCATTTATCAGGG
TTATTGTCTCATGAGCGGATACATATTTGAATGTATTTAGAAAAATAAACAAATAGGGGTTCCGCGCACA
TTTCCCCGAAAAGTGCCACCTGACGTCGACGGATCGGGAGATCTCCCGATCCCCTATGGTGCACTCTCAG
TACAATCTGCTCTGATGCCGCATAGTTAAGCCAGTATCTGCTCCCTGCTTGTGTGTTGGAGGTCGCTGAG
TAGTGCGCGAGCAAAATTTAAGCTACAACAAGGCAAGGCTTGACCGACAATTGCATGAAGAATCTGCTTA
GGGTTAGGCGTTTTGCGCTGCTTCGCGATGTACGGGCCAGATATACGCGTTGACATTGATTATTGACTAG
TTATTAATAGTAATCAATTACGGGGTCATTAGTTCATAGCCCATATATGGAGTTCCGCGTTACATAACTT
ACGGTAAATGGCCCGCCTGGCTGACCGCCCAACGACCCCCGCCCATTGACGTCAATAATGACGTATGTTC
CCATAGTAACGCCAATAGGGACTTTCCATTGACGTCAATGGGTGGAGTATTTACGGTAAACTGCCCACTT
GGCAGTACATCAAGTGTATCATATGCCAAGTACGCCCCCTATTGACGTCAATGACGGTAAATGGCCCGCC
TGGCATTATGCCCAGTACATGACCTTATGGGACTTTCCTACTTGGCAGTACATCTACGTATTAGTCATCG
CTATTACCATGGTGATGCGGTTTTGGCAGTACATCAATGGGCGTGGATAGCGGTTTGACTCACGGGGATT
TCCAAGTCTCCACCCCATTGACGTCAATGGGAGTTTGTTTTGGCACCAAAATCAACGGGACTTTCCAAAA
TGTCGTAACAACTCCGCCCCATTGACGCAAATGGGCGGTAGGCGTGTACGGTGGGAGGTCTATATAAGCA
GCGCGTTTTGCCTGTACTGGGTCTCTCTGGTTAGACCAGATCTGAGCCTGGGAGCTCTCTGGCTAACTAG
GGAACCCACTGCTTAAGCCTCAATAAAGCTTGCCTTGAGTGCTTCAAGTAGTGTGTGCCCGTCTGTTGTG
TGACTCTGGTAACTAGAGATCCCTCAGACCCTTTTAGTCAGTGTGGAAAATCTCTAGCAGTGGCGCCCGA
ACAGGGACTTGAAAGCGAAAGGGAAACCAGAGGAGCTCTCTCGACGCAGGACTCGGCTTGCTGAAGCGCG
CACGGCAAGAGGCGAGGGGCGGCGACTGGTGAGTACGCCAAAAATTTTGACTAGCGGAGGCTAGAAGGAG
AGAGATGGGTGCGAGAGCGTCAGTATTAAGCGGGGGAGAATTAGATCGCGATGGGAAAAAATTCGGTTAA
GGCCAGGGGGAAAGAAAAAATATAAATTAAAACATATAGTATGGGCAAGCAGGGAGCTAGAACGATTCGC
AGTTAATCCTGGCCTGTTAGAAACATCAGAAGGCTGTAGACAAATACTGGGACAGCTACAACCATCCCTT
CAGACAGGATCAGAAGAACTTAGATCATTATATAATACAGTAGCAACCCTCTATTGTGTGCATCAAAGGA
TAGAGATAAAAGACACCAAGGAAGCTTTAGACAAGATAGAGGAAGAGCAAAACAAAAGTAAGACCACCGC
ACAGCAAGCGGCCGCTGATCTTCAGACCTGGAGGAGGAGATATGAGGGACAATTGGAGAAGTGAATTATA
TAAATATAAAGTAGTAAAAATTGAACCATTAGGAGTAGCACCCACCAAGGCAAAGAGAAGAGTGGTGCAG
AGAGAAAAAAGAGCAGTGGGAATAGGAGCTTTGTTCCTTGGGTTCTTGGGAGCAGCAGGAAGCACTATGG
GCGCAGCGTCAATGACGCTGACGGTACAGGCCAGACAATTATTGTCTGGTATAGTGCAGCAGCAGAACAA
TTTGCTGAGGGCTATTGAGGCGCAACAGCATCTGTTGCAACTCACAGTCTGGGGCATCAAGCAGCTCCAG
GCAAGAATCCTGGCTGTGGAAAGATACCTAAAGGATCAACAGCTCCTGGGGATTTGGGGTTGCTCTGGAA
AACTCATTTGCACCACTGCTGTGCCTTGGAATGCTAGTTGGAGTAATAAATCTCTGGAACAGATTTGGAA
TCACACGACCTGGATGGAGTGGGACAGAGAAATTAACAATTACACAAGCTTAATACACTCCTTAATTGAA
GAATCGCAAAACCAGCAAGAAAAGAATGAACAAGAATTATTGGAATTAGATAAATGGGCAAGTTTGTGGA
ATTGGTTTAACATAACAAATTGGCTGTGGTATATAAAATTATTCATAATGATAGTAGGAGGCTTGGTAGG
TTTAAGAATAGTTTTTGCTGTACTTTCTATAGTGAATAGAGTTAGGCAGGGATATTCACCATTATCGTTT
CAGACCCACCTCCCAACCCCGAGGGGACCCGACAGGCCCGAAGGAATAGAAGAAGAAGGTGGAGAGAGAG
ACAGAGACAGATCCATTCGATTAGTGAACGGATCGGCACTGCGTGCGCCAATTCTGCAGACAAATGGCAG
TATTCATCCACAATTTTAAAAGAAAAGGGGGGATTGGGGGGTACAGTGCAGGGGAAAGAATAGTAGACAT
AATAGCAACAGACATACAAACTAAAGAATTACAAAAACAAATTACAAAAATTCAAAATTTTCGGGTTTAT
TACAGGGACAGCAGAGATCCAGTTTGGT
Features (pLannotate 1.2.2; 32 found; start..end, strand, type, name):
     20..290     +  protein_bind   tetracycline response element: contains seven copies of the tetracycline operator tetO tetracycline repressor TetR
    301..318     +  misc_feature   MCS (fragment): pUC18/19 multiple cloning site
    323..361     +  promoter       minimal CMV promoter: human cytomegalovirus (CMV) immediate early promoter
    461..1492    +  CDS            Junb: JUNB_MOUSE - Also known as Jun-b. Experimental evidence at protein level: Swiss-Prot protein existence level 1. Transcription factor involved in regulating gene activity following the primary growth factor response. Binds to the DNA sequence 5'-TGA[CG]TCA-3'. From Mus musculus (Mouse).
   1496..1520    +  misc_feature   MCS (fragment): pBluescript multiple cloning site
   1520..2108    +  misc_feature   WPRE: woodchuck hepatitis virus posttranscriptional regulatory element
   2045..2626    +  CDS            nef (fragment): NEF_HV1H2 - Experimental evidence at protein level: Swiss-Prot protein existence level 1. Extracellular Nef protein targets CD4(+) T-lymphocytes for apoptosis by interacting with CXCR4 surface receptors. From Human immunodeficiency virus type 1 group M subtype B (isolate HXB2) (HIV-1).
   2633..2813    +  LTR            5' LTR (truncated): truncated 5' long terminal repeat (LTR) from HIV-1
   2845..3069    +  polyA_signal   bGH poly(A) signal: bovine growth hormone polyadenylation signal
   3073..3094    +  promoter       SV40 promoter (fragment): SV40 enhancer and early promoter
   3115..3543    +  rep_origin     f1 ori (sequence partly withheld): f1 bacteriophage origin of replication; arrow indicates direction of (+) strand synthesis
   3557..3886    +  promoter       SV40 promoter: SV40 enhancer and early promoter
   3934..3981    +  promoter       EM7 promoter: synthetic bacterial promoter&nbsp
   4000..4374    +  CDS            BleoR: antibiotic-binding protein; Sh ble from Streptoalloteichus hindustanus; confers resistance to bleomycin, phleomycin, and Zeocin™
   4384..4509    +  CDS            ble (fragment): BLE_KLEPN - Experimental evidence at protein level: Swiss-Prot protein existence level 1. Binding protein with a strong affinity to the bleomycin family of antibiotics. Binds to CL990; an antimitotic-antibiotic compound. From Klebsiella pneumoniae.
   4504..4625    +  polyA_signal   SV40 poly(A) signal: SV40 polyadenylation signal
   4698..4714    -  protein_bind   lac operator: The lac repressor binds to the lac operator to inhibit transcription in E. coli. This inhibition can be relieved by adding lactose or isopropyl-β-D-thiogalactopyranoside (IPTG). lac repressor encoded by lacI
   4722..4752    -  promoter       lac promoter: promoter for the E. coli lac operon
   4767..4788    -  protein_bind   CAP binding site: CAP binding activates transcription in the presence of cAMP. E. coli catabolite activator protein
   4801..4893    -  CDS            lacI (fragment): lac repressor; lacI; The lac repressor binds to the lac operator to inhibit transcription in E. coli. This inhibition can be relieved by adding lactose or isopropyl-β-D-thiogalactopyranoside (IPTG).
   5076..5664    -  rep_origin     ori: high-copy-number ColE1/pMB1/pBR322/pUC origin of replication
   5835..6695    -  CDS            AmpR: β-lactamase; bla; confers resistance to ampicillin, carbenicillin, and related antibiotics
   6696..6800    -  promoter       AmpR promoter: bla
   6859..6911    -  misc_feature   bom (fragment): basis of mobility region from pBR322
   7066..7445    +  enhancer       CMV enhancer: human cytomegalovirus immediate early enhancer
   7446..7645    +  promoter       CMV promoter: human cytomegalovirus (CMV) immediate early promoter
   7663..7843    +  LTR            5' LTR (truncated): truncated 5' long terminal repeat (LTR) from HIV-1
   7890..8015    +  misc_feature   HIV-1 Ψ: packaging signal of human immunodeficiency virus type 1
   7999..8362    +  CDS            HIV-1 gag (fragment): gag protein from human immunodeficiency virus 1; gag
   8508..8741    +  misc_feature   RRE: The Rev response element (RRE) of HIV-1 allows for Rev-dependent mRNA export from the nucleus to the cytoplasm.
   9118..9218    +  CDS            Rev (fragment): human immunodeficiency virus 1 (HIV-1) Rev protein; rev; enhances nuclear export of unspliced and incompletely spliced viral mRNAs
   9268..9385    +  misc_feature   cPPT/CTS: central polypurine tract and central termination sequence of HIV-1
