[The description below was written by a language model from this plasmid's Addgene catalogue record and pLannotate feature annotations shown in this document.]
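Description:
pFUW-TetO-Junb is a lentiviral transfer plasmid built on the pFUW-TetO backbone for doxycycline-inducible expression of mouse Junb in mammalian cells. It is propagated in E. coli through a high-copy ColE1/pUC-type origin with ampicillin selection (AmpR), and it also carries an f1 phage origin. The backbone additionally contains an SV40 promoter/EM7 promoter-driven BleoR cassette with an SV40 poly(A) signal. This cassette lies outside the LTR-flanked region, so it would not be transferred with the packaged viral genome.

The viral genome is transcribed from a CMV enhancer/promoter fused to a truncated HIV-1 5' LTR, an arrangement typical of Tat-independent third-generation vectors. This is followed by the Ψ packaging signal with a gag fragment, the Rev response element for Rev-dependent nuclear export, and the cPPT/CTS, which aids nuclear import of the reverse-transcribed genome. The expression cassette consists of a tetracycline response element with seven tetO copies joined to a minimal CMV promoter; the catalogue's "CMV" promoter entry corresponds to this minimal element rather than a constitutive promoter. It drives the roughly 1 kb Junb coding sequence, an AP-1 family transcription factor, with no tags or reporters annotated. A WPRE downstream enhances transcript stability and expression, and the cassette ends at the 3' LTR (annotated as a truncated LTR) and a bGH poly(A) signal.

Induction requires a tetracycline-controlled transactivator, which this plasmid does not encode and which must be supplied separately. The associated work concerns transcription factor-mediated reprogramming of somatic cells toward cross-presenting dendritic cells, which suggests Junb was delivered in that setting.
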