Addgene plasmid #178441: pFUW-TetO-Junb
Purpose: doxycycline-inducible expression of Mouse Junb in mammalian cells
Depositing lab: Filipe Pereira. Depositing organization: Center for Neuroscience and Cell Biology, University of Coimbra. Publication: Single-cell transcriptional profiling informs efficient reprogramming of human somatic cells to cross-presenting dendritic cells. Rosa FF, Pires CF, Kurochkin I, Halitzki E, Zahan T, Arh N, Zimmermannova O, Ferreira AG, Li H, Karlsson S, Scheding S, Pereira CF. Sci Immunol. 2022 Mar 4;7(69):eabg5539. doi: 10.1126/sciimmunol.abg5539. Epub 2022 Mar 4. PubMed 35245086.
Backbone
  Vector backbone: pFUW-TetO
  Vector type: Lentiviral
Growth in bacteria
  Bacterial resistance: Ampicillin, 100 μg/mL
  Growth temperature: 37°C
  Growth strain: NEB Stable
  Copy number: High Copy
Gene/Insert
  Gene/Insert name: Junb
  Species: M. musculus (mouse)
  Insert size (bp): 1035
  GenBank ID: NC_000074.6
  Entrez Gene: Junb
  Promoter: CMV
  Cloning method: Restriction Enzyme; 5′ cloning site XbaI (unknown if destroyed); 3′ cloning site BstBI (unknown if destroyed)
  Sequencing primers: 5′ TCCACGCTGTTTTGACCTCC
Terms and licenses: Academic/Nonprofit Terms; Industry Terms: Not Available to Industry
How to cite: pFUW-TetO-Junb was a gift from Filipe Pereira (Addgene plasmid # 178441 ; http://n2t.net/addgene:178441 ; RRID:Addgene_178441)
